Addgene plasmid #148662: pnEA-NpM-HsNot6-K85ED491N_AF
Purpose: Bacterial Expression of HsNot6-K85ED491N
Depositing lab: Elisa Izaurralde. Depositing organization: Max Planck Institute for Developmental Biology.
Backbone
  Vector backbone: Unknown
  Vector type: Bacterial Expression
Growth in bacteria
  Bacterial resistance: Ampicillin, 100 μg/mL
  Growth temperature: 37°C
  Growth strain: DH5alpha
  Copy number: Low Copy
Gene/Insert
  Gene/Insert name: HsNot6-K85ED491N (alt name: CCR4a)
  Species: H. sapiens (human)
  Entrez Gene: CNOT6 (a.k.a. CCR4, Ccr4a)
  Cloning method: Unknown
Terms and licenses: Academic/Nonprofit Terms; Industry Terms: Not Available to Industry
Depositor comments: sequence extracted from NCBI: NM_015455.3. Plasmids from this collection were made available to the research community and donated after the lab closed. Please note that the sequence provided by the depositing laboratory may be theoretical/predicted or based on Sanger sequencing results. There may be discrepancies between sequencing results obtained by Addgene and the depositor sequence. If an Addgene verified sequence is not available, please contact before placing your order to request that our lab fully sequence the plasmid.
How to cite: pnEA-NpM-HsNot6-K85ED491N_AF was a gift from Elisa Izaurralde (Addgene plasmid # 148662 ; http://n2t.net/addgene:148662 ; RRID:Addgene_148662)
