[The description below was written by a language model from this plasmid's Addgene catalogue record and pLannotate feature annotations shown in this document.]
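Description:
pnEA-NpM-HsNot6-K85ED491N_AF is an 8,496 nt bacterial expression plasmid for producing a mutant form of human CNOT6 (also called CCR4a or Not6) in E. coli. The catalogue lists the backbone as unknown, but the annotated features show a pET-like, pBR322-derived architecture. It has a ColE1/pMB1-type origin accompanied by the bom mobility region and the rop gene, which is consistent with the recorded low copy number. An ampicillin resistance cassette (bla with its own promoter) provides selection. Several fragments of the tetracycline efflux gene and the tet promoter also appear. These look like interrupted remnants of the parental pBR322 sequence rather than a functional marker.

The expression cassette is driven by a T7 promoter followed by a lac operator and the phage T7 gene 10 ribosome binding site. A plasmid-borne lacI gene supplies the repressor. Expression therefore requires a host that provides T7 RNA polymerase and is induced with IPTG. The open reading frame begins with a maltose binding protein lacking its signal sequence, so the fusion remains cytosolic. This tag serves as an N-terminal solubility and affinity handle and is followed after a short linker by the CNOT6 coding sequence. A T7 terminator closes the unit. A short downstream match to a T7 gene 10B-derived solubility tag is probably vector sequence.

CNOT6 is a poly(A)-specific 3'-5' exonuclease and a catalytic subunit of the CCR4-NOT deadenylase complex. The construct name indicates K85E and D491N substitutions, but the record does not state their functional consequences. The plasmid is intended for recombinant production of this variant. The deposited sequence may be theoretical rather than fully verified.
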