Features (pLannotate 1.2.2; 20 found; start..end, strand, type, name):
    104..208     +  promoter       AmpR promoter: bla
    209..1069    +  CDS            AmpR: β-lactamase; bla; confers resistance to ampicillin, carbenicillin, and related antibiotics
   1240..1828    +  rep_origin     ori: high-copy-number ColE1/pMB1/pBR322/pUC origin of replication
   2014..2156    -  misc_feature   bom: basis of mobility region from pBR322
   2258..2449    -  CDS            rop: Rop protein, which maintains plasmids at low copy number; rop
   2466..2846    +  CDS            YPB1_ECOLX: Protein predicted: Swiss-Prot protein existence level 4. From Escherichia coli.
   3088..3712    -  CDS            TcR (fragment): tetracycline efflux protein; tet; confers resistance to tetracycline
   3727..3748    -  protein_bind   CAP binding site: CAP binding activates transcription in the presence of cAMP. E. coli catabolite activator protein
   3761..4843    -  CDS            lacI: lac repressor; lacI; The lac repressor binds to the lac operator to inhibit transcription in E. coli. This inhibition can be relieved by adding lactose or isopropyl-β-D-thiogalactopyranoside (IPTG).
   4844..4921    -  promoter       lacI promoter: lacI
   4929..5208    -  CDS            TcR (fragment): tetracycline efflux protein; tet; confers resistance to tetracycline
   5230..5248    +  promoter       T7 promoter: promoter for bacteriophage T7 RNA polymerase
   5249..5273    +  protein_bind   lac operator: The lac repressor binds to the lac operator to inhibit transcription in E. coli. This inhibition can be relieved by adding lactose or isopropyl-β-D-thiogalactopyranoside (IPTG). lac repressor encoded by lacI
   5288..5310    +  RBS            RBS: efficient ribosome binding site from bacteriophage T7 gene 10 (Olins and Rangwala, 1989)
   5321..6417    +  CDS            MBP (fragment): maltose binding protein from E. coli; malE (mutated); This version of the gene does not encode a signal sequence, so MBP will remain in the cytosol.
   6469..8139    +  CDS            CNOT6: CNOT6_HUMAN - Also known as CCR4, CCR4a, KIAA1194. Experimental evidence at protein level: Swiss-Prot protein existence level 1. Poly(A) nuclease with 3'-5' RNase activity. Catalytic component of the CCR4-NOT complex which is one of the major cellular mRNA deadenylases and is linked to various cellular processes including bulk mRNA degradation, miRNA-mediated repression, translational repression during translational initiation and general transcription regulation. Additional complex functions may be a consequence of its influence on mRNA expression. Involved in mRNA decay mediated by the major
   8180..8229    +  CDS            SET1 (fragment): solubility-enhancement tag derived from T7 phage gene 10B
   8237..8284    +  terminator     T7 terminator: transcription terminator for bacteriophage T7 RNA polymerase
   8307..8411    -  CDS            TcR (fragment): tetracycline efflux protein; tet; confers resistance to tetracycline
   8459..8487    -  promoter       tet promoter: E. coli promoter for tetracycline efflux protein gene
>Addgene plasmid #148662 | pnEA-NpM-HsNot6-K85ED491N_AF | depositor full sequence | sequence record 291110 | Full Sequence
TTCTTGAAGACGAAAGGGCCTCGTGATACGCCTATTTTTATAGGTTAATGTCATGATAATAATGGTTTCT
TAGACGTCAGGTGGCACTTTTCGGGGAAATGTGCGCGGAACCCCTATTTGTTTATTTTTCTAAATACATT
CAAATATGTATCCGCTCATGAGACAATAACCCTGATAAATGCTTCAATAATATTGAAAAAGGAAGAGTAT
GAGTATTCAACATTTCCGTGTCGCCCTTATTCCCTTTTTTGCGGCATTTTGCCTTCCTGTTTTTGCTCAC
CCAGAAACGCTGGTGAAAGTAAAAGATGCTGAAGATCAGTTGGGTGCACGAGTGGGTTACATCGAACTGG
ATCTCAACAGCGGTAAGATCCTTGAGAGTTTTCGCCCCGAAGAACGTTTTCCAATGATGAGCACTTTTAA
AGTTCTGCTATGTGGCGCGGTATTATCCCGTGTTGACGCCGGGCAAGAGCAACTCGGTCGCCGCATACAC
TATTCTCAGAATGACTTGGTTGAGTACTCACCAGTCACAGAAAAGCATCTTACGGATGGCATGACAGTAA
GAGAATTATGCAGTGCTGCCATAACCATGAGTGATAACACTGCGGCCAACTTACTTCTGACAACGATCGG
AGGACCGAAGGAGCTAACCGCTTTTTTGCACAACATGGGGGATCATGTAACTCGCCTTGATCGTTGGGAA
CCGGAGCTGAATGAAGCCATACCAAACGACGAGCGTGACACCACGATGCCTGCAGCAATGGCAACAACGT
TGCGCAAACTATTAACTGGCGAACTACTTACTCTAGCTTCCCGGCAACAATTAATAGACTGGATGGAGGC
GGATAAAGTTGCAGGACCACTTCTGCGCTCGGCCCTTCCGGCTGGCTGGTTTATTGCTGATAAATCTGGA
GCCGGTGAGCGTGGGTCTCGCGGTATCATTGCAGCACTGGGGCCAGATGGTAAGCCCTCCCGTATCGTAG
TTATCTACACGACGGGGAGTCAGGCAACTATGGATGAACGAAATAGACAGATCGCTGAGATAGGTGCCTC
ACTGATTAAGCATTGGTAACTGTCAGACCAAGTTTACTCATATATACTTTAGATTGATTTAAAACTTCAT
TTTTAATTTAAAAGGATCTAGGTGAAGATCCTTTTTGATAATCTCATGACCAAAATCCCTTAACGTGAGT
TTTCGTTCCACTGAGCGTCAGACCCCGTAGAAAAGATCAAAGGATCTTCTTGAGATCCTTTTTTTCTGCG
CGTAATCTGCTGCTTGCAAACAAAAAAACCACCGCTACCAGCGGTGGTTTGTTTGCCGGATCAAGAGCTA
CCAACTCTTTTTCCGAAGGTAACTGGCTTCAGCAGAGCGCAGATACCAAATACTGTCCTTCTAGTGTAGC
CGTAGTTAGGCCACCACTTCAAGAACTCTGTAGCACCGCCTACATACCTCGCTCTGCTAATCCTGTTACC
AGTGGCTGCTGCCAGTGGCGATAAGTCGTGTCTTACCGGGTTGGACTCAAGACGATAGTTACCGGATAAG
GCGCAGCGGTCGGGCTGAACGGGGGGTTCGTGCACACAGCCCAGCTTGGAGCGAACGACCTACACCGAAC
TGAGATACCTACAGCGTGAGCTATGAGAAAGCGCCACGCTTCCCGAAGGGAGAAAGGCGGACAGGTATCC
GGTAAGCGGCAGGGTCGGAACAGGAGAGCGCACGAGGGAGCTTCCAGGGGGAAACGCCTGGTATCTTTAT
AGTCCTGTCGGGTTTCGCCACCTCTGACTTGAGCGTCGATTTTTGTGATGCTCGTCAGGGGGGCGGAGCC
TATGGAAAAACGCCAGCAACGCGGCCTTTTTACGGTTCCTGGCCTTTTGCTGGCCTTTTGCTCACATGTT
CTTTCCTGCGTTATCCCCTGATTCTGTGGATAACCGTATTACCGCCTTTGAGTGAGCTGATACCGCTCGC
CGCAGCCGAACGACCGAGCGCAGCGAGTCAGTGAGCGAGGAAGCGGAAGAGCGCCTGATGCGGTATTTTC
TCCTTACGCATCTGTGCGGTATTTCACACCGCATATATGGTGCACTCTCAGTACAATCTGCTCTGATGCC
GCATAGTTAAGCCAGTATACACTCCGCTATCGCTACGTGACTGGGTCATGGCTGCGCCCCGACACCCGCC
AACACCCGCTGACGCGCCCTGACGGGCTTGTCTGCTCCCGGCATCCGCTTACAGACAAGCTGTGACCGTC
TCCGGGAGCTGCATGTGTCAGAGGTTTTCACCGTCATCACCGAAACGCGCGAGGCAGCTGCGGTAAAGCT
CATCAGCGTGGTCGTGAAGCGATTCACAGATGTCTGCCTGTTCATCCGCGTCCAGCTCGTTGAGTTTCTC
CAGAAGCGTTAATGTCTGGCTTCTGATAAAGCGGGCCATGTTAAGGGCGGTTTTTTCCTGTTTGGTCACT
GATGCCTCCGTGTAAGGGGGATTTCTGTTCATGGGGGTAATGATACCGATGAAACGAGAGAGGATGCTCA
CGATACGGGTTACTGATGATGAACATGCCCGGTTACTGGAACGTTGTGAGGGTAAACAACTGGCGGTATG
GATGCGGCGGGACCAGAGAAAAATCACTCAGGGTCAATGCCAGCGCTTCGTTAATACAGATGTAGGTGTT
CCACAGGGTAGCCAGCAGCATCCTGCGATGCAGATCCGGAACATAATGGTGCAGGGCGCTGACTTCCGCG
TTTCCAGACTTTACGAAACACGGAAACCGAAGACCATTCATGTTGTTGCTCAGGTCGCAGACGTTTTGCA
GCAGCAGTCGCTTCACGTTCGCTCGCGTATCGGTGATTCATTCTGCTAACCAGTAAGGCAACCCCGCCAG
CCTAGCCGGGTCCTCAACGACAGGAGCACGATCATGCGCACCCGTGGCCAGGACCCAACGCTGCCCGAGA
TGCGCCGCGTGCGGCTGCTGGAGATGGCGGACGCGATGGATATGTTCTGCCAAGGGTTGGTTTGCGCATT
CACAGTTCTCCGCAAGAATTGATTGGCTCCAATTCTTGGAGTGGTGAATCCGTTAGCGAGGTGCCGCCGG
CTTCCATTCAGGTCGAGGTGGCCCGGCTCCATGCACCGCGACGCAACGCGGGGAGGCAGACAAGGTATAG
GGCGGCGCCTACAATCCATGCCAACCCGTTCCATGTGCTCGCCGAGGCGGCATAAATCGCCGTGACGATC
AGCGGTCCAGTGATCGAAGTTAGGCTGGTAAGAGCCGCGAGCGATCCTTGAAGCTGTCCCTGATGGTCGT
CATCTACCTGCCTGGACAGCATGGCCTGCAACGCGGGCATCCCGATGCCGCCGGAAGCGAGAAGAATCAT
AATGGGGAAGGCCATCCAGCCTCGCGTCGCGAACGCCAGCAAGACGTAGCCCAGCGCGTCGGCCGCCATG
CCGGCGATAATGGCCTGCTTCTCGCCGAAACGTTTGGTGGCGGGACCAGTGACGAAGGCTTGAGCGAGGG
CGTGCAAGATTCCGAATACCGCAAGCGACAGGCCGATCATCGTCGCGCTCCAGCGAAAGCGGTCCTCGCC
GAAAATGACCCAGAGCGCTGCCGGCACCTGTCCTACGAGTTGCATGATAAAGAAGACAGTCATAAGTGCG
GCGACGATAGTCATGCCCCGCGCCCACCGGAAGGAGCTGACTGGGTTGAAGGCTCTCAAGGGCATCGGTC
GAGATCCCGGTGCCTAATGAGTGAGCTAACTTACATTAATTGCGTTGCGCTCACTGCCCGCTTTCCAGTC
GGGAAACCTGTCGTGCCAGCTGCATTAATGAATCGGCCAACGCGCGGGGAGAGGCGGTTTGCGTATTGGG
CGCCAGGGTGGTTTTTCTTTTCACCAGTGAGACGGGCAACAGCTGATTGCCCTTCACCGCCTGGCCCTGA
GAGAGTTGCAGCAAGCGGTCCACGCTGGTTTGCCCCAGCAGGCGAAAATCCTGTTTGATGGTGGTTAACG
GCGGGATATAACATGAGCTGTCTTCGGTATCGTCGTATCCCACTACCGAGATATCCGCACCAACGCGCAG
CCCGGACTCGGTAATGGCGCGCATTGCGCCCAGCGCCATCTGATCGTTGGCAACCAGCATCGCAGTGGGA
ACGATGCCCTCATTCAGCATTTGCATGGTTTGTTGAAAACCGGACATGGCACTCCAGTCGCCTTCCCGTT
CCGCTATCGGCTGAATTTGATTGCGAGTGAGATATTTATGCCAGCCAGCCAGACGCAGACGCGCCGAGAC
AGAACTTAATGGGCCCGCTAACAGCGCGATTTGCTGGTGACCCAATGCGACCAGATGCTCCACGCCCAGT
CGCGTACCGTCTTCATGGGAGAAAATAATACTGTTGATGGGTGTCTGGTCAGAGACATCAAGAAATAACG
CCGGAACATTAGTGCAGGCAGCTTCCACAGCAATGGCATCCTGGTCATCCAGCGGATAGTTAATGATCAG
CCCACTGACGCGTTGCGCGAGAAGATTGTGCACCGCCGCTTTACAGGCTTCGACGCCGCTTCGTTCTACC
ATCGACACCACCACGCTGGCACCCAGTTGATCGGCGCGAGATTTAATCGCCGCGACAATTTGCGACGGCG
CGTGCAGGGCCAGACTGGAGGTGGCAACGCCAATCAGCAACGACTGTTTGCCCGCCAGTTGTTGTGCCAC
GCGGTTGGGAATGTAATTCAGCTCCGCCATCGCCGCTTCCACTTTTTCCCGCGTTTTCGCAGAAACGTGG
CTGGCCTGGTTCACCACGCGGGAAACGGTCTGATAAGAGACACCGGCATACTCTGCGACATCGTATAACG
TTACTGGTTTCACATTCACCACCCTGAATTGACTCTCTTCCGGGCGCTATCATGCCATACCGCGAAAGGT
TTTGCGCCATTCGATGGTGTCCGGGATCTCGACGCTCTCCCTTATGCGACTCCTGCATTAGGAAGCAGCC
CAGTAGTAGGTTGAGGCCGTTGAGCACCGCCGCCGCAAGGAATGGTGCATGCAAGGAGATGGCGCCCAAC
AGTCCCCCGGCCACGGGGCCTGCCACCATACCCACGCCGAAACAAGCGCTCATGAGCCCGAAGTGGCGAG
CCCGATCTTCCCCATCGGTGATGTCGGCGATATAGGCGCCAGCAACCGCACCTGTGGCGCCGGTGATGCC
GGCCACGATGCGTCCGGCGTAGAGGATCGAGATCTCGATCCCGCGAAATTAATACGACTCACTATAGGGG
AATTGTGAGCGGATAACAATTCCCCACTAGTAATAATTTTGTTTAACTTTAAGAAGGAGATATACCATGG
AAACTGAAGAAGGTAAACTGGTAATCTGGATTAACGGCGATAAAGGCTATAACGGTCTCGCTGAAGTCGG
TAAGAAATTCGAGAAAGATACCGGAATTAAAGTCACCGTTGAGCATCCGGATAAACTGGAAGAGAAATTC
CCACAGGTTGCGGCAACTGGCGATGGCCCTGACATTATCTTCTGGGCACACGACCGCTTTGGTGGCTACG
CTCAATCTGGCCTGTTGGCTGAAATCACCCCGGACAAAGCGTTCCAGGACAAGCTGTATCCGTTTACCTG
GGATGCCGTACGTTACAACGGCAAGCTGATTGCTTACCCGATCGCTGTTGAAGCGTTATCGCTGATTTAT
AACAAAGACCTGCTGCCGAACCCGCCAAAAACCTGGGAAGAGATCCCGGCGCTGGATAAAGAACTGAAAG
CGAAAGGTAAGAGCGCCCTGATGTTCAACCTGCAAGAACCGTACTTCACCTGGCCGCTGATTGCTGCTGA
CGGGGGTTATGCGTTCAAGTATGAAAACGGCAAGTACGACATTAAAGACGTGGGCGTGGATAACGCTGGC
GCGAAAGCGGGTCTGACCTTCCTGGTTGACCTGATTAAAAACAAACACATGAATGCAGACACCGATTACT
CCATCGCAGAAGCTGCCTTTAATAAAGGCGAAACAGCGATGACCATCAACGGCCCGTGGGCATGGTCCAA
CATCGACACCAGCAAAGTGAATTATGGTGTAACGGTACTGCCGACCTTCAAGGGTCAACCATCCAAACCG
TTCGTTGGCGTGCTGAGCGCAGGTATTAACGCCGCCAGTCCGAACAAAGAGCTGGCAAAAGAGTTCCTCG
AAAACTATCTGCTGACTGATGAAGGTCTGGAAGCGGTTAATAAAGACAAACCGCTGGGTGCCGTAGCGCT
GAAGTCTTACGAGGAAGAGTTGGCGAAAGATCCACGTATTGCCGCCACGATGGAAAACGCCCAGAAAGGT
GAAATCATGCCGAACATCCCGCAGATGTCCGCTTTCTGGTATGCCGTGCGTACTGCGGTGATCAACGCCG
CCAGCGGTCGTCAGACTGTCGATGAAGCCCTTAAAGACGCGCAGACTGGTACCGGCAGCGGCCTGGAAGT
TCTGTTCCAGGGGCCCCATATGCTCGAGATGCCCAAAGAAAAATACGAGCCCCCTGACCCTCGGAGGATG
TATACAATTATGTCTTCTGAGGAAGCAGCAAATGGAAAGAAATCCCACTGGGCAGAGCTTGAAATAAGTG
GAAAAGTAAGAAGCTTAAGCGCATCTTTGTGGTCACTAACTCACCTGACAGCTTTGCATTTGAGTGACAA
TTCCCTGTCCCGAATTCCTTCAGACATTGCCAAGCTTCACAATCTGGTGTATTTGGACCTGTCATCTAAT
GAAATTCGTAGCTTACCCGCAGAACTCGGAAACATGGTATCACTCAGGGAGCTCCATTTAAATAACAACC
TGTTACGAGTTCTACCTTTTGAGCTGGGAAAACTGTTTCAGTTGCAGACTTTAGGCCTGAAAGGAAATCC
CCTTACCCAGGATATATTGAACCTTTATCAGGAACCAGATGGAACAAGACGGCTGCTGAACTATTTGCTT
GATAATTTGTCAGGTACTGCAAAAAGAATTACAACAGAACAACCACCTCCAAGGTCTTGGATTATGTTAC
AAGAACCAGATAGGACAAGGCCAACTGCCTTGTTTTCTGTCATGTGCTATAATGTTCTTTGTGATAAATA
TGCGACCCGGCAGTTATACGGCTACTGTCCATCATGGGCGCTAAACTGGGACTACAGGAAAAAGGCCATT
ATTCAAGAAATCTTGAGCTGCAATGCTGATATCGTAAGTCTTCAGGAGGTTGAAACGGAACAGTATTACA
GTTTTTTTCTGGTAGAGCTGAAAGAACGTGGCTATAATGGATTCTTCAGTCCTAAGTCTAGAGCTAGGAC
AATGTCAGAACAAGAAAGGAAACATGTTGATGGCTGTGCAATATTCTTCAAGACAGAAAAATTTACTTTG
GTTCAGAAACACACTGTTGAATTTAATCAGCTAGCCATGGCAAATTCTGAGGGGTCTGAAGCTATGCTGA
ACAGAGTCATGACAAAAGATAACATTGGGGTTGCAGTACTGCTAGAACTTCGGAAGGAATCGATTGAAAT
GCCGTCTGGAAAGCCACATCTTGGAACAGAAAAACAACTTATTCTTGTGGCTAACGCCCACATGCATTGG
GACCCTGAATACTCTGATGTGAAGTTGGTACAAACTATGATGTTCCTCTCAGAAGTGAAGAACATTATTG
ATAAAGCCTCTCGCAACCTCAAATCCAGTGTTTTGGGAGAATTTGGAACTATTCCACTTGTGTTATGTGC
AGATCTTAATTCTTTGCCAGACTCTGGTGTTGTAGAATATTTGAGCACAGGTGGAGTAGAAACAAATCAC
AAAGACTTTAAGGAGTTGAGGTATAATGAAAGTCTCACAAACTTCAGCTGTCATGGGAAGAATGGAACCA
CCAATGGAAGGATCACTCATGGTTTCAAGTTACAGAGTGCCTATGAGAGTGGCCTGATGCCTTACACGAA
TTACACATTTGATTTCAAGGGTATAATAAACTACATTTTCTATTCTAAACCTCAGCTGAACACCTTAGGC
ATCCTGGGCCCTCTGGACCACCACTGGCTGGTTGAGAATAACATCAGTGGCTGCCCGCACCCCCTCATCC
CCTCTGACCACTTCTCACTTTTTGCACAACTGGAGCTCTTACTGCCTTTCCTGCCCCAAGTCAACGGCAT
CCACCTTCCTGGCAGGAGGTAAGGATCCTAATAGTCTAGAGCTAGCCCTAGGAGATCCGGCTGCTAACAA
AGCCCGAAAGGAAGCTGAGTTGGCTGCTGCCACCGCTGAGCAATAACTAGCATAACCCCTTGGGGCCTCT
AAACGGGTCTTGAGGGGTTTTTTGCTGAAAGGAGGAACTATATCCGGATATCCCGCAAGAGGCCCGGCAG
TACCGGCATAACCAAGCCTATGCCTACAGCATCCAGGGTGACGGTGCCGAGGATGACGATGAGCGCATTG
TTAGATTTCATACACGGTGCCTGACTGCGTTAGCAATTTAACTGTGATAAACTACCGCATTAAAGCTTAT
CGATGATAAGCTGTCAAACATGAGAA
